Addgene plasmid #170336: Epac-S-H27
Purpose: CFP(ST)_EPACdDEP _Y(UST) biosensor to measure realtime changes in FRET reflecting fluctuations in cAMP levels in living cells.
Depositing lab: Kees Jalink. Publication: Detecting cAMP-induced Epac activation by fluorescence resonance energy transfer: Epac as a novel cAMP indicator. Ponsioen B, Zhao J, Riedl J, Zwartkruis F, van der Krogt G, Zaccolo M, Moolenaar WH, Bos JL, Jalink K. EMBO Rep. 2004 Dec . 5(12):1176-80. 10.1038/sj.embor.7400290 PubMed 15550931.
Backbone
  Vector backbone: pcDNA3
  Backbone size w/o insert (bp): 5500
  Vector type: Mammalian Expression
  Selectable markers: Neomycin (select with G418)
Growth in bacteria
  Bacterial resistance: Ampicillin, 100 μg/mL
  Growth temperature: 37°C
  Growth strain: DH5alpha
  Copy number: High Copy
Gene/Insert
  Gene/Insert name: CFP(ST)_EPACdDEP _Y(UST)
  Species: H. sapiens (human)
  Mutation: Deletion of DEP domain
  Entrez Gene: RAPGEF3 (a.k.a. CAMP-GEFI, EPAC, EPAC1, HSU79275, bcm910)
  Promoter: CMV
  Cloning method: Restriction Enzyme; 5′ cloning site Unknown (unknown if destroyed)
Terms and licenses: Academic/Nonprofit Terms; Industry Terms: Not Available to Industry
How to cite: Epac-S-H27 was a gift from Kees Jalink (Addgene plasmid # 170336 ; http://n2t.net/addgene:170336 ; RRID:Addgene_170336)
