[The description below was written by a language model from this plasmid's Addgene catalogue record and pLannotate feature annotations shown in this document.]
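Description:
Epac-S-H27 is a mammalian expression plasmid built on the pcDNA3 backbone that encodes a genetically encoded FRET sensor for cAMP. It is propagated in E. coli as a high-copy plasmid through a ColE1/pUC-type origin with ampicillin selection (AmpR under its own bla promoter). It also carries an f1 origin and an SV40 promoter-driven neomycin resistance cassette with an SV40 poly(A) signal, which allows G418 selection of stably transfected mammalian cells. The sequenced record is about 9.1 kb. A few small annotated fragments (ble, lacI, bom and an HIV-1 LTR piece) appear to be backbone remnants or short similarity matches rather than functional parts.

The payload is a single fusion open reading frame transcribed from the CMV immediate-early enhancer/promoter and terminated by the bovine growth hormone poly(A) signal, with T7 and SP6 phage promoters flanking the cassette. The annotation identifies a cyan fluorescent protein (matched as mECFP) at the N-terminus. It is joined through a short polylinker remnant to a fragment of human RAPGEF3 (Epac1) lacking the DEP domain, and this is followed by a yellow fluorescent protein (matched as mEYFP). Epac1 is a Rap guanine nucleotide exchange factor that is activated by binding cAMP, so sandwiching it between the donor and acceptor fluorophores means that fluctuations in cAMP are reported as changes in CFP-to-YFP FRET. The meaning of the "(ST)" and "(UST)" designations on the fluorophores in the insert name is not explained in the record. The construct is intended for transfection into living cells to follow cAMP dynamics in real time by FRET imaging.
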