Features (pLannotate 1.2.2; 24 found; start..end, strand, type, name):
     28..744     +  CDS            mECFP: mECFP is a basic (constitutively fluorescent) cyan fluorescent protein published in 2006, derived from Aequorea victoria.
    745..762     +  misc_feature   MCS (fragment): multiple cloning site
    766..2967    +  CDS            RAPGEF3 (fragment): RPGF3_HUMAN - Also known as CGEF1, EPAC, EPAC1. Experimental evidence at protein level: Swiss-Prot protein existence level 1. Guanine nucleotide exchange factor (GEF) for RAP1A and RAP2A small GTPases that is activated by binding cAMP. Through simultaneous binding of PDE3B to RAPGEF3 and PIK3R6 is assembled in a signaling complex in which it activates the PI3K gamma complex and which is involved in angiogenesis. Plays a role in the modulation of the cAMP- induced dynamic control of endothelial barrier function through a pathway that is independent on Rho-mediated signaling. Required for the ac
   2980..3696    +  CDS            mEYFP: mEYFP is a basic (constitutively fluorescent) yellow fluorescent protein published in 2002, derived from Aequorea victoria. It is reported to be a very rapidly-maturing monomer.
   3748..3766    -  promoter       SP6 promoter: promoter for bacteriophage SP6 RNA polymerase
   3792..4016    +  polyA_signal   bGH poly(A) signal: bovine growth hormone polyadenylation signal
   4020..4041    +  promoter       SV40 promoter (fragment): SV40 enhancer and early promoter
   4062..4490    +  rep_origin     f1 ori (sequence partly withheld): f1 bacteriophage origin of replication; arrow indicates direction of (+) strand synthesis
   4504..4833    +  promoter       SV40 promoter: SV40 enhancer and early promoter
   4900..5691    +  CDS            neo: KKA2_KLEPN - Also known as kan, nptII. Experimental evidence at protein level: Swiss-Prot protein existence level 1. Resistance to kanamycin, neomycin, paromomycin, ribostamycin, butirosin and gentamicin B. From Klebsiella pneumoniae.
   5715..5873    +  CDS            ble (fragment): BLE_KLEPN - Experimental evidence at protein level: Swiss-Prot protein existence level 1. Binding protein with a strong affinity to the bleomycin family of antibiotics. Binds to CL990; an antimitotic-antibiotic compound. From Klebsiella pneumoniae.
   5868..5989    +  polyA_signal   SV40 poly(A) signal: SV40 polyadenylation signal
   6062..6078    -  protein_bind   lac operator: The lac repressor binds to the lac operator to inhibit transcription in E. coli. This inhibition can be relieved by adding lactose or isopropyl-β-D-thiogalactopyranoside (IPTG). lac repressor encoded by lacI
   6086..6116    -  promoter       lac promoter: promoter for the E. coli lac operon
   6131..6152    -  protein_bind   CAP binding site: CAP binding activates transcription in the presence of cAMP. E. coli catabolite activator protein
   6165..6257    -  CDS            lacI (fragment): lac repressor; lacI; The lac repressor binds to the lac operator to inhibit transcription in E. coli. This inhibition can be relieved by adding lactose or isopropyl-β-D-thiogalactopyranoside (IPTG).
   6440..7028    -  rep_origin     ori: high-copy-number ColE1/pMB1/pBR322/pUC origin of replication
   7199..8059    -  CDS            AmpR: β-lactamase; bla; confers resistance to ampicillin, carbenicillin, and related antibiotics
   8060..8164    -  promoter       AmpR promoter: bla
   8223..8275    -  misc_feature   bom (fragment): basis of mobility region from pBR322
   8430..8809    +  enhancer       CMV enhancer: human cytomegalovirus immediate early enhancer
   8810..9013    +  promoter       CMV promoter: human cytomegalovirus (CMV) immediate early promoter
   9009..9042    +  LTR            5' LTR (truncated) (fragment): truncated 5' long terminal repeat (LTR) from HIV-1
   9058..9076    +  promoter       T7 promoter: promoter for bacteriophage T7 RNA polymerase
>Addgene plasmid #170336 | Epac-S-H27 | addgene full sequence | sequence record 335892 | Addgene NGS Result
AAGCTTGCCGCCACCATGGCGGCCGCAATGGTGAGCAAGGGCGAGGAGCTGTTCACCGGGGTGGTGCCCA
TCCTGGTCGAGCTGGACGGCGACGTAAACGGCCACAAGTTCAGCGTGTCCGGCGAGGGCGAGGGCGATGC
CACCTACGGCAAGCTGACCCTGAAGTTCATCTGCACCACCGGCAAGCTGCCCGTGCCCTGGCCCACCCTC
GTGACCACCCTGACCTGGGGCGTGCAGTGCTTCAGCCGCTACCCCGACCACATGAAGCAGCACGACTTCT
TCAAGTCCGCCATGCCCGAAGGCTACGTCCAGGAGCGCACCATCTTCTTCAAGGACGACGGCAACTACAA
GACCCGCGCCGAGGTGAAGTTCGAGGGCGACACCCTGGTGAACCGCATCGAGCTGAAGGGCATCGACTTC
AAGGAGGACGGCAACATCCTGGGGCACAAGCTGGAGTACAACTACATCAGCCACAACGTCTATATCACCG
CCGACAAGCAGAAGAACGGCATCAAGGCCAACTTCAAGATCCGCCACAACATCGAGGACGGCAGCGTGCA
GCTCGCCGACCACTACCAGCAGAACACCCCCATCGGCGACGGCCCCGTGCTGCTGCCCGACAACCACTAC
CTGAGCACCCAGTCCAAGCTGAGCAAAGACCCCAACGAGAAGCGCGATCACATGGTCCTGCTGGAGTTCG
TGACCGCCGCCGGGATCACTCTCGGCATGGACGAGCTGTACAAGTCCGGACTCAGATCTCGATATCAGCC
CGTGGGAACTCATGAGATGGAGGAGGAGTTGGCCGAAGCTGTGGCCCTGCTCTCCCAGCGGGGGCCTGAC
GCCCTGCTCACTGTGGCACTTCGAAAGCCCCCAGGTCAGCGCACGGATGAAGAGCTGGACCTCATCTTTG
AGGAGCTGCTGCACATCAAGGCTGTGGCCCACCTCTCCAACTCGGTGAAGCGAGAATTAGCGGCTGTTCT
GCTCTTTGAACCACACAGCAAGGCAGGGACCGTGTTGTTCAGCCAGGGGGACAAGGGCACTTCGTGGTAC
ATTATCTGGAAGGGATCTGTCAACGTGGTGACCCATGGCAAGGGGCTGGTGACCACCCTGCATGAGGGAG
ATGATTTTGGACAGCTGGCTCTGGTGAATGATGCACCCCGGGCAGCCACCATCATCCTGCGAGAAGACAA
CTGTCATTTCCTGCGTGTGGACAAGCAGGACTTCAACCGTATCATCAAGGATGTGGAGGCAAAGACCATG
CGGCTGGAAGAACATGGCAAAGTGGTGCTGGTGCTGGAGAGAGCCTCTCAGGGCGCCGGCCCTTCCCGAC
CCCCAACCCCAGGCAGGAACCGGTATACAGTGATGTCTGGCACCCCAGAGAAGATCCTAGAGCTTCTGTT
GGAGGCCATGGGACCAGATTCCAGTGCTCATGACCCAACAGAGACATTCCTCAGCGACTTCCTCCTGACC
CACAGGGTCTTCATGCCCAGCGCCCAACTCTGCGCTGCCCTTCTGCACCACTTCCATGTGGAGCCTGCGG
GTGGCAGCGAGCAGGAGCGCAGCACCTACGTCTGCAACAAGAGGCAGCAGATCTTGCGGCTGGTCAGCCA
GTGGGTGGCCCTGTATGGCTCCATGCTCCACACTGACCCTGTGGCCACCAGCTTCCTCCAGAAACTCTCA
GACCTGGTGGGCAGGGACACCCGACTCAGCAACCTGCTGAGGGAGCAGTGGCCAGAGAGGCGGCGATGCC
ACAGGTTGGAGAATGGCTGTGGGAATGCATCTCCTCAGATGAAGGCCCGGAACTTGCCTGTTTGGCTCCC
CAACCAGGACGAGCCCCTTCCTGGCAGCAGCTGTGCCATCCAAGTTGGGGATAAAGTCCCCTATGACATC
TGCCGGCCAGACCACTCAGTGTTGACCCTGCAGCTGCCTGTGACAGCCTCCGTGAGAGAGGTGATGGCAG
CGTTGGCCCAGGAGGATGGCTGGACCAAGGGGCAGGTGCTGGTGAAGGTCAATTCTGCAGGTGATGCCAT
TGGCCTGCAGCCAGATGCCCGTGGTGTGGCCACATCTCTGGGGCTCAATGAGCGTCTCTTTGTTGTCAAC
CCACAGGAAGCGCATGAGCTGATCCCACACCCTGACCAGCTGGGGCCCACTGTGGGCTCTGCTGAGGGGC
TGGACCTGGTGAGTGCCAAGGACCTGGCAGGCCAGCTGACGGACCACGACTGGAGCCTCTTCAACAGTAT
CCACCAGGTGGAGCTGATCCACTATGTGCTGGGCCCCCAGCATCTGCGGGATGTCACCACCGCCAACCTG
GAGCGCTTCATGCGCCGCTTCAATGAGCTGCAGTACTGGGTGGCCACCGAGCTGTGTCTCTGCCCCGTGC
CCGGCCCCCGGGCCCAGCTGCTCAGGAAGTTCATTAAGCTGGCGGCCCACCTCAAGGAGCAGAAGAATCT
CAATTCCTTCTTTGCCGTCATGTTTGGCCTCAGCAACTCGGCCATCAGCCGCCTAGCCCACACCTGGGAG
CGGCTGCCCCACAAAGTCCGGAAGCTGTACTCCGCCCTCGAGAGGCTGCTGGATCCCTCATGGAACCACC
GGGTATACCGACTGGCCCTCGCCAAGCTCTCCCCTCCTGTCATCCCCTTCATGCCCCTTCTTCTCAAAGA
CATGACCTTCATTCATGAGGGAAACCACACACTAGTGGAGAATCTCATCAACTTTGAGAAGATGAGAATG
ATGGCCAGAGCCGCGCGGATGCTGCACCACTGCCGAAGCCACAACCCTGTGCCTCTCTCACCACTCAGAA
GCCGAGTTTCCCACCTCCACGAGGACAGCCAGGTGGCGAGGATTTCCACATGCTCGGAGCAGTCCCTGAG
CACCCGGAGTCCAGCCAGCACCTGGGCTTATGTCCAGCAGCTGAAGGTCATTGACAACCAGCGGGAACTC
TCCCGCCTCTCCCGAGAGCTGGAGCCAGCTAGCGAGCTCATGGTGAGCAAGGGCGAGGAGCTGTTCACCG
GGGTGGTGCCCATCCTGGTCGAGCTGGACGGCGACGTAAACGGCCACAAGTTCAGCGTGTCCGGCGAGGG
CGAGGGCGATGCCACCTACGGCAAGCTGACCCTGAAGTTCATCTGCACCACCGGCAAGCTGCCCGTGCCC
TGGCCCACCCTCGTGACCACCTTCGGCTACGGCGTGCAGTGCTTCGCCCGCTACCCCGACCACATGAAGC
AGCACGACTTCTTCAAGTCCGCCATGCCCGAAGGCTACGTCCAGGAGCGCACCATCTTCTTCAAGGACGA
CGGCAACTACAAGACCCGCGCCGAGGTGAAGTTCGAGGGCGACACCCTGGTGAACCGCATCGAGCTGAAG
GGCATCGACTTCAAGGAGGACGGCAACATCCTGGGGCACAAGCTGGAGTACAACTACAACAGCCACAACG
TCTATATCATGGCCGACAAGCAGAAGAACGGCATCAAGGTGAACTTCAAGATCCGCCACAACATCGAGGA
CGGCAGCGTGCAGCTCGCCGACCACTACCAGCAGAACACCCCCATCGGCGACGGCCCCGTGCTGCTGCCC
GACAACCACTACCTGAGCTACCAGTCCAAACTGAGCAAAGACCCCAACGAGAAGCGCGATCACATGGTCC
TGCTGGAGTTCGTGACCGCCGCCGGGATCACTCTCGGCATGGACGAGCTGTACAAGCCGAATTCCCTCGA
GGTTAACGCGGCGCGCCTCTAATCTAGAGGGCCCTATTCTATAGTGTCACCTAAATGCTAGAGCTCGCTG
ATCAGCCTCGACTGTGCCTTCTAGTTGCCAGCCATCTGTTGTTTGCCCCTCCCCCGTGCCTTCCTTGACC
CTGGAAGGTGCCACTCCCACTGTCCTTTCCTAATAAAATGAGGAAATTGCATCGCATTGTCTGAGTAGGT
GTCATTCTATTCTGGGGGGTGGGGTGGGGCAGGACAGCAAGGGGGAGGATTGGGAAGACAATAGCAGGCA
TGCTGGGGATGCGGTGGGCTCTATGGCTTCTGAGGCGGAAAGAACCAGCTGGGGCTCTAGGGGGTATCCC
C
[124 nt withheld, positions 4062-4185]
C
[91 nt withheld, positions 4187-4277]
A
[49 nt withheld, positions 4279-4327]
CCTTTGACGTTGGAGTCCACGTTCTTT
[37 nt withheld, positions 4355-4391]
ACCCTATCTCGGTCTATTCTTTTGATTTATAAGGGATTTTGCCGATTTCGGCCTATTGGTTAAAAAATGA
GCTGATTTAACAAAAATTTAACGCGAATTAATTCTGTGGAATGTGTGTCAGTTAGGGTGTGGAAAGTCCC
CAGGCTCCCCAGCAGGCAGAAGTATGCAAAGCATGCATCTCAATTAGTCAGCAACCAGGTGTGGAAAGTC
CCCAGGCTCCCCAGCAGGCAGAAGTATGCAAAGCATGCATCTCAATTAGTCAGCAACCATAGTCCCGCCC
CTAACTCCGCCCATCCCGCCCCTAACTCCGCCCAGTTCCGCCCATTCTCCGCCCCATGGCTGACTAATTT
TTTTTATTTATGCAGAGGCCGAGGCCGCCTCTGCCTCTGAGCTATTCCAGAAGTAGTGAGGAGGCTTTTT
TGGAGGCCTAGGCTTTTGCAAAAAGCTCCCGGGAGCTTGTATATCCATTTTCGGATCTGATCAAGAGACA
GGATGAGGATCGTTTCGCATGATTGAACAAGATGGATTGCACGCAGGTTCTCCGGCCGCTTGGGTGGAGA
GGCTATTCGGCTATGACTGGGCACAACAGACAATCGGCTGCTCTGATGCCGCCGTGTTCCGGCTGTCAGC
GCAGGGGCGCCCGGTTCTTTTTGTCAAGACCGACCTGTCCGGTGCCCTGAATGAACTGCAGGACGAGGCA
GCGCGGCTATCGTGGCTGGCCACGACGGGCGTTCCTTGCGCAGCTGTGCTCGACGTTGTCACTGAAGCGG
GAAGGGACTGGCTGCTATTGGGCGAAGTGCCGGGGCAGGATCTCCTGTCATCTCACCTTGCTCCTGCCGA
GAAAGTATCCATCATGGCTGATGCAATGCGGCGGCTGCATACGCTTGATCCGGCTACCTGCCCATTCGAC
CACCAAGCGAAACATCGCATCGAGCGAGCACGTACTCGGATGGAAGCCGGTCTTGTCGATCAGGATGATC
TGGACGAAGAGCATCAGGGGCTCGCGCCAGCCGAACTGTTCGCCAGGCTCAAGGCGCGCATGCCCGACGG
CGAGGATCTCGTCGTGACCCATGGCGATGCCTGCTTGCCGAATATCATGGTGGAAAATGGCCGCTTTTCT
GGATTCATCGACTGTGGCCGGCTGGGTGTGGCGGACCGCTATCAGGACATAGCGTTGGCTACCCGTGATA
TTGCTGAAGAGCTTGGCGGCGAATGGGCTGACCGCTTCCTCGTGCTTTACGGTATCGCCGCTCCCGATTC
GCAGCGCATCGCCTTCTATCGCCTTCTTGACGAGTTCTTCTGAGCGGGACTCTGGGGTTCGAAATGACCG
ACCAAGCGACGCCCAACCTGCCATCACGAGATTTCGATTCCACCGCCGCCTTCTATGAAAGGTTGGGCTT
CGGAATCGTTTTCCGGGACGCCGGCTGGATGATCCTCCAGCGCGGGGATCTCATGCTGGAGTTCTTCGCC
CACCCCAACTTGTTTATTGCAGCTTATAATGGTTACAAATAAAGCAATAGCATCACAAATTTCACAAATA
AAGCATTTTTTTCACTGCATTCTAGTTGTGGTTTGTCCAAACTCATCAATGTATCTTATCATGTCTGTAT
ACCGTCGACCTCTAGCTAGAGCTTGGCGTAATCATGGTCATAGCTGTTTCCTGTGTGAAATTGTTATCCG
CTCACAATTCCACACAACATACGAGCCGGAAGCATAAAGTGTAAAGCCTGGGGTGCCTAATGAGTGAGCT
AACTCACATTAATTGCGTTGCGCTCACTGCCCGCTTTCCAGTCGGGAAACCTGTCGTGCCAGCTGCATTA
ATGAATCGGCCAACGCGCGGGGAGAGGCGGTTTGCGTATTGGGCGCTCTTCCGCTTCCTCGCTCACTGAC
TCGCTGCGCTCGGTCGTTCGGCTGCGGCGAGCGGTATCAGCTCACTCAAAGGCGGTAATACGGTTATCCA
CAGAATCAGGGGATAACGCAGGAAAGAACATGTGAGCAAAAGGCCAGCAAAAGGCCAGGAACCGTAAAAA
GGCCGCGTTGCTGGCGTTTTTCCATAGGCTCCGCCCCCCTGACGAGCATCACAAAAATCGACGCTCAAGT
CAGAGGTGGCGAAACCCGACAGGACTATAAAGATACCAGGCGTTTCCCCCTGGAAGCTCCCTCGTGCGCT
CTCCTGTTCCGACCCTGCCGCTTACCGGATACCTGTCCGCCTTTCTCCCTTCGGGAAGCGTGGCGCTTTC
TCATAGCTCACGCTGTAGGTATCTCAGTTCGGTGTAGGTCGTTCGCTCCAAGCTGGGCTGTGTGCACGAA
CCCCCCGTTCAGCCCGACCGCTGCGCCTTATCCGGTAACTATCGTCTTGAGTCCAACCCGGTAAGACACG
ACTTATCGCCACTGGCAGCAGCCACTGGTAACAGGATTAGCAGAGCGAGGTATGTAGGCGGTGCTACAGA
GTTCTTGAAGTGGTGGCCTAACTACGGCTACACTAGAAGAACAGTATTTGGTATCTGCGCTCTGCTGAAG
CCAGTTACCTTCGGAAAAAGAGTTGGTAGCTCTTGATCCGGCAAACAAACCACCGCTGGTAGCGGTGGTT
TTTTTGTTTGCAAGCAGCAGATTACGCGCAGAAAAAAAGGATCTCAAGAAGATCCTTTGATCTTTTCTAC
GGGGTCTGACGCTCAGTGGAACGAAAACTCACGTTAAGGGATTTTGGTCATGAGATTATCAAAAAGGATC
TTCACCTAGATCCTTTTAAATTAAAAATGAAGTTTTAAATCAATCTAAAGTATATATGAGTAAACTTGGT
CTGACAGTTACCAATGCTTAATCAGTGAGGCACCTATCTCAGCGATCTGTCTATTTCGTTCATCCATAGT
TGCCTGACTCCCCGTCGTGTAGATAACTACGATACGGGAGGGCTTACCATCTGGCCCCAGTGCTGCAATG
ATACCGCGAGACCCACGCTCACCGGCTCCAGATTTATCAGCAATAAACCAGCCAGCCGGAAGGGCCGAGC
GCAGAAGTGGTCCTGCAACTTTATCCGCCTCCATCCAGTCTATTAATTGTTGCCGGGAAGCTAGAGTAAG
TAGTTCGCCAGTTAATAGTTTGCGCAACGTTGTTGCCATTGCTACAGGCATCGTGGTGTCACGCTCGTCG
TTTGGTATGGCTTCATTCAGCTCCGGTTCCCAACGATCAAGGCGAGTTACATGATCCCCCATGTTGTGCA
AAAAAGCGGTTAGCTCCTTCGGTCCTCCGATCGTTGTCAGAAGTAAGTTGGCCGCAGTGTTATCACTCAT
GGTTATGGCAGCACTGCATAATTCTCTTACTGTCATGCCATCCGTAAGATGCTTTTCTGTGACTGGTGAG
TACTCAACCAAGTCATTCTGAGAATAGTGTATGCGGCGACCGAGTTGCTCTTGCCCGGCGTCAATACGGG
ATAATACCGCGCCACATAGCAGAACTTTAAAAGTGCTCATCATTGGAAAACGTTCTTCGGGGCGAAAACT
CTCAAGGATCTTACCGCTGTTGAGATCCAGTTCGATGTAACCCACTCGTGCACCCAACTGATCTTCAGCA
TCTTTTACTTTCACCAGCGTTTCTGGGTGAGCAAAAACAGGAAGGCAAAATGCCGCAAAAAAGGGAATAA
GGGCGACACGGAAATGTTGAATACTCATACTCTTCCTTTTTCAATATTATTGAAGCATTTATCAGGGTTA
TTGTCTCATGAGCGGATACATATTTGAATGTATTTAGAAAAATAAACAAATAGGGGTTCCGCGCACATTT
CCCCGAAAAGTGCCACCTGACGTCGACGGATCGGGAGATCTCCCGATCCCCTATGGTGCACTCTCAGTAC
AATCTGCTCTGATGCCGCATAGTTAAGCCAGTATCTGCTCCCTGCTTGTGTGTTGGAGGTCGCTGAGTAG
TGCGCGAGCAAAATTTAAGCTACAACAAGGCAAGGCTTGACCGACAATTGCATGAAGAATCTGCTTAGGG
TTAGGCGTTTTGCGCTGCTTCGCGATGTACGGGCCAGATATACGCGTTGACATTGATTATTGACTAGTTA
TTAATAGTAATCAATTACGGGGTCATTAGTTCATAGCCCATATATGGAGTTCCGCGTTACATAACTTACG
GTAAATGGCCCGCCTGGCTGACCGCCCAACGACCCCCGCCCATTGACGTCAATAATGACGTATGTTCCCA
TAGTAACGCCAATAGGGACTTTCCATTGACGTCAATGGGTGGAGTATTTACGGTAAACTGCCCACTTGGC
AGTACATCAAGTGTATCATATGCCAAGTACGCCCCCTATTGACGTCAATGACGGTAAATGGCCCGCCTGG
CATTATGCCCAGTACATGACCTTATGGGACTTTCCTACTTGGCAGTACATCTACGTATTAGTCATCGCTA
TTACCATGGTGATGCGGTTTTGGCAGTACATCAATGGGCGTGGATAGCGGTTTGACTCACGGGGATTTCC
AAGTCTCCACCCCATTGACGTCAATGGGAGTTTGTTTTGGCACCAAAATCAACGGGACTTTCCAAAATGT
CGTAACAACTCCGCCCCATTGACGCAAATGGGCGGTAGGCGTGTACGGTGGGAGGTCTATATAAGCAGAG
CTCTCTGGCTAACTAGAGAACCCACTGCTTACTGGCTTATCGAAATTAATACGACTCACTATAGGGAGAC
CC
